Addgene plasmid #129023: pcDNA3.1(+) eGFP EML2 G4
Purpose: Expresses an eGFP mRNA with the EML2 G-quadruplex (G4) region in the 3' UTR
Depositing lab: Jeremy Wilusz. Depositing organization: University of Pennsylvania. Publication: An improved method for circular RNA purification using RNase R that efficiently removes linear RNAs containing G-quadruplexes or structured 3' ends. Xiao MS, Wilusz JE. Nucleic Acids Res. 2019 Jul 3. pii: 5527976. doi: 10.1093/nar/gkz576. PubMed 31269210.
Backbone
  Vector backbone: pcDNA3.1(+)
  Backbone manufacturer: Life Technologies
  Total vector size (bp): 6377
  Vector type: Mammalian Expression
  Selectable markers: Neomycin (select with G418)
Growth in bacteria
  Bacterial resistance: Ampicillin, 100 μg/mL
  Growth temperature: 37°C
  Growth strain: DH5alpha
  Copy number: High Copy
Gene/Insert
  Gene/Insert name: eGFP
  Promoter: CMV
  Cloning method: Restriction Enzyme; 5′ cloning site AgeI (not destroyed); 3′ cloning site XbaI (not destroyed)
  Sequencing primers: 5′ CGCAAATGGGCGGTAGGCGTG
Terms and licenses: Academic/Nonprofit Terms; Industry Terms: Not Available to Industry
How to cite: pcDNA3.1(+) eGFP EML2 G4 was a gift from Jeremy Wilusz (Addgene plasmid # 129023 ; http://n2t.net/addgene:129023 ; RRID:Addgene_129023)
