[The description below was written by a language model from this plasmid's Addgene catalogue record and pLannotate feature annotations shown in this document.]
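Description:
pcDNA3.1(+) eGFP EML2 G4 is a mammalian expression plasmid built on the pcDNA3.1(+) backbone, designed to produce an eGFP mRNA that carries the G-quadruplex (G4) region of EML2 in its 3' UTR. It is propagated in E. coli as a high-copy plasmid through a ColE1/pUC-type origin with ampicillin selection from the β-lactamase gene. An f1 origin is also present. For selection in mammalian cells, an SV40 enhancer/early promoter drives a neomycin phosphotransferase gene terminated by an SV40 poly(A) signal, which allows G418 selection of stable transfectants. The catalogue lists a size of 6377 bp, while the sequenced record is 6,388 nt.

The expression cassette consists of the human CMV immediate early enhancer and promoter, followed by a T7 promoter, the GFP coding sequence and the bovine growth hormone polyadenylation signal. The automated annotation labels the reporter as mEGFP (the monomerizing A206K variant), whereas the catalogue simply calls it eGFP. The roughly 300 nt between the end of the GFP open reading frame and the bGH poly(A) signal carries no annotation. This is where the EML2 G4 element would be expected given the stated 3' UTR placement, though the feature table does not mark it. Short hits to an HIV-1 LTR, ble, lacI and bom are only small fragments.

According to the associated publication title, the construct relates to work on circular RNA purification with RNase R, in which linear RNAs containing G-quadruplexes or structured 3' ends are a concern. It presumably provides a defined linear G4-containing reporter transcript for that work, although the record does not describe the specific experiments.
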