Features (pLannotate 1.2.2; 20 found; start..end, strand, type, name):
     45..149     -  promoter       AmpR promoter: bla
    208..260     -  misc_feature   bom (fragment): basis of mobility region from pBR322
    415..794     +  enhancer       CMV enhancer: human cytomegalovirus immediate early enhancer
    795..998     +  promoter       CMV promoter: human cytomegalovirus (CMV) immediate early promoter
    994..1027    +  LTR            5' LTR (truncated) (fragment): truncated 5' long terminal repeat (LTR) from HIV-1
   1043..1061    +  promoter       T7 promoter: promoter for bacteriophage T7 RNA polymerase
   1129..1848    +  CDS            mEGFP: enhanced GFP with monomerizing A206K mutation (Zacharias et al., 2002) mammalian codon-optimized
   2165..2389    +  polyA_signal   bGH poly(A) signal: bovine growth hormone polyadenylation signal
   2393..2414    +  promoter       SV40 promoter (fragment): SV40 enhancer and early promoter
   2435..2863    +  rep_origin     f1 ori (sequence partly withheld): f1 bacteriophage origin of replication; arrow indicates direction of (+) strand synthesis
   2877..3206    +  promoter       SV40 promoter: SV40 enhancer and early promoter
   3273..4064    +  CDS            neo: KKA2_KLEPN - Also known as kan, nptII. Experimental evidence at protein level: Swiss-Prot protein existence level 1. Resistance to kanamycin, neomycin, paromomycin, ribostamycin, butirosin and gentamicin B. From Klebsiella pneumoniae.
   4088..4246    +  CDS            ble (fragment): BLE_KLEPN - Experimental evidence at protein level: Swiss-Prot protein existence level 1. Binding protein with a strong affinity to the bleomycin family of antibiotics. Binds to CL990; an antimitotic-antibiotic compound. From Klebsiella pneumoniae.
   4241..4362    +  polyA_signal   SV40 poly(A) signal: SV40 polyadenylation signal
   4435..4451    -  protein_bind   lac operator: The lac repressor binds to the lac operator to inhibit transcription in E. coli. This inhibition can be relieved by adding lactose or isopropyl-β-D-thiogalactopyranoside (IPTG). lac repressor encoded by lacI
   4459..4489    -  promoter       lac promoter: promoter for the E. coli lac operon
   4504..4525    -  protein_bind   CAP binding site: CAP binding activates transcription in the presence of cAMP. E. coli catabolite activator protein
   4538..4630    -  CDS            lacI (fragment): lac repressor; lacI; The lac repressor binds to the lac operator to inhibit transcription in E. coli. This inhibition can be relieved by adding lactose or isopropyl-β-D-thiogalactopyranoside (IPTG).
   4813..5401    -  rep_origin     ori: high-copy-number ColE1/pMB1/pBR322/pUC origin of replication
   5572..44      -  CDS            AmpR (across the origin): β-lactamase; bla; confers resistance to ampicillin, carbenicillin, and related antibiotics
>Addgene plasmid #129023 | pcDNA3.1(+) eGFP EML2 G4 | addgene full sequence | sequence record 252237 | Addgene NGS Result
GCAAAAAAGGGAATAAGGGCGACACGGAAATGTTGAATACTCATACTCTTCCTTTTTCAATATTATTGAA
GCATTTATCAGGGTTATTGTCTCATGAGCGGATACATATTTGAATGTATTTAGAAAAATAAACAAATAGG
GGTTCCGCGCACATTTCCCCGAAAAGTGCCACCTGACGTCGACGGATCGGGAGATCTCCCGATCCCCTAT
GGTGCACTCTCAGTACAATCTGCTCTGATGCCGCATAGTTAAGCCAGTATCTGCTCCCTGCTTGTGTGTT
GGAGGTCGCTGAGTAGTGCGCGAGCAAAATTTAAGCTACAACAAGGCAAGGCTTGACCGACAATTGCATG
AAGAATCTGCTTAGGGTTAGGCGTTTTGCGCTGCTTCGCGATGTACGGGCCAGATATACGCGTTGACATT
GATTATTGACTAGTTATTAATAGTAATCAATTACGGGGTCATTAGTTCATAGCCCATATATGGAGTTCCG
CGTTACATAACTTACGGTAAATGGCCCGCCTGGCTGACCGCCCAACGACCCCCGCCCATTGACGTCAATA
ATGACGTATGTTCCCATAGTAACGCCAATAGGGACTTTCCATTGACGTCAATGGGTGGAGTATTTACGGT
AAACTGCCCACTTGGCAGTACATCAAGTGTATCATATGCCAAGTACGCCCCCTATTGACGTCAATGACGG
TAAATGGCCCGCCTGGCATTATGCCCAGTACATGACCTTATGGGACTTTCCTACTTGGCAGTACATCTAC
GTATTAGTCATCGCTATTACCATGGTGATGCGGTTTTGGCAGTACATCAATGGGCGTGGATAGCGGTTTG
ACTCACGGGGATTTCCAAGTCTCCACCCCATTGACGTCAATGGGAGTTTGTTTTGGCACCAAAATCAACG
GGACTTTCCAAAATGTCGTAACAACTCCGCCCCATTGACGCAAATGGGCGGTAGGCGTGTACGGTGGGAG
GTCTATATAAGCAGAGCTCTCTGGCTAACTAGAGAACCCACTGCTTACTGGCTTATCGAAATTAATACGA
CTCACTATAGGGAGACCCAAGCTGGCTAGCGTTTAAACTTAAGCTTGGCAATCCGGTACTGTTGGTAAAT
AAGCCACCATGGTGAGCAAGGGCGAGGAGCTGTTCACCGGGGTGGTGCCCATCCTGGTCGAGCTGGACGG
CGACGTAAACGGCCACAAGTTCAGCGTGTCCGGCGAGGGCGAGGGCGATGCCACCTACGGCAAGCTGACC
CTGAAGTTCATCTGCACCACCGGCAAGCTGCCCGTGCCCTGGCCCACCCTCGTGACCACCCTGACCTACG
GCGTGCAGTGCTTCAGCCGCTACCCCGACCACATGAAGCAGCACGACTTCTTCAAGTCCGCCATGCCCGA
AGGCTACGTCCAGGAGCGCACCATCTTCTTCAAGGACGACGGCAACTACAAGACCCGCGCCGAGGTGAAG
TTCGAGGGCGACACCCTGGTGAACCGCATCGAGCTGAAGGGCATCGACTTCAAGGAGGACGGCAACATCC
TGGGGCACAAGCTGGAGTACAACTACAACAGCCACAACGTCTATATCATGGCCGACAAGCAGAAGAACGG
CATCAAGGTGAACTTCAAGATCCGCCACAACATCGAGGACGGCAGCGTGCAGCTCGCCGACCACTACCAG
CAGAACACCCCCATCGGCGACGGCCCCGTGCTGCTGCCCGACAACCACTACCTGAGCACCCAGTCCAAGC
TGAGCAAAGACCCCAACGAGAAGCGCGATCACATGGTCCTGCTGGAGTTCGTGACCGCCGCCGGGATCAC
TCTCGGCATGGACGAGCTGTACAAGTAAGGCCGCGACTCTAGATGACCACAGGGGGCAAGGACACCAGTG
TGCTACAGTGGCGGGTGGTCTGATGCGGCCAGGGAAGAGTCAGGTGTCAGGGCAGGAATTCTATTTTCGG
GAGATGTCTATTGCCGAGTAGAGTAATATATACCCAGAGTATGTCTATAGCAGAGGGGGTTATGGGGGCG
GGAGGGTAGACTGACATACAGAAGTCTCTATTTATCCGGGTGGGAAGAGGGAGTCACATCGCTTTGGGGA
TCCATTGGTGTTTGGTTTGGGGTGTTTTTTAAGGGGCCCGTTTAAACCCGCTGATCAGCCTCGACTGTGC
CTTCTAGTTGCCAGCCATCTGTTGTTTGCCCCTCCCCCGTGCCTTCCTTGACCCTGGAAGGTGCCACTCC
CACTGTCCTTTCCTAATAAAATGAGGAAATTGCATCGCATTGTCTGAGTAGGTGTCATTCTATTCTGGGG
GGTGGGGTGGGGCAGGACAGCAAGGGGGAGGATTGGGAAGACAATAGCAGGCATGCTGGGGATGCGGTGG
GCTCTATGGCTTCTGAGGCGGAAAGAACCAGCTGGGGCTCTAGGGGGTATCCCC
[124 nt withheld, positions 2435-2558]
C
[91 nt withheld, positions 2560-2650]
A
[49 nt withheld, positions 2652-2700]
CCTTTGACGTTGGAGTCCACGTTCTTT
[37 nt withheld, positions 2728-2764]
ACCCTATCTCGGTCTATTCTTTTGATTTATAAGGGATTTTGCCGATTTCGGCCTATTGGTTAAAAAATGA
GCTGATTTAACAAAAATTTAACGCGAATTAATTCTGTGGAATGTGTGTCAGTTAGGGTGTGGAAAGTCCC
CAGGCTCCCCAGCAGGCAGAAGTATGCAAAGCATGCATCTCAATTAGTCAGCAACCAGGTGTGGAAAGTC
CCCAGGCTCCCCAGCAGGCAGAAGTATGCAAAGCATGCATCTCAATTAGTCAGCAACCATAGTCCCGCCC
CTAACTCCGCCCATCCCGCCCCTAACTCCGCCCAGTTCCGCCCATTCTCCGCCCCATGGCTGACTAATTT
TTTTTATTTATGCAGAGGCCGAGGCCGCCTCTGCCTCTGAGCTATTCCAGAAGTAGTGAGGAGGCTTTTT
TGGAGGCCTAGGCTTTTGCAAAAAGCTCCCGGGAGCTTGTATATCCATTTTCGGATCTGATCAAGAGACA
GGATGAGGATCGTTTCGCATGATTGAACAAGATGGATTGCACGCAGGTTCTCCGGCCGCTTGGGTGGAGA
GGCTATTCGGCTATGACTGGGCACAACAGACAATCGGCTGCTCTGATGCCGCCGTGTTCCGGCTGTCAGC
GCAGGGGCGCCCGGTTCTTTTTGTCAAGACCGACCTGTCCGGTGCCCTGAATGAACTGCAGGACGAGGCA
GCGCGGCTATCGTGGCTGGCCACGACGGGCGTTCCTTGCGCAGCTGTGCTCGACGTTGTCACTGAAGCGG
GAAGGGACTGGCTGCTATTGGGCGAAGTGCCGGGGCAGGATCTCCTGTCATCTCACCTTGCTCCTGCCGA
GAAAGTATCCATCATGGCTGATGCAATGCGGCGGCTGCATACGCTTGATCCGGCTACCTGCCCATTCGAC
CACCAAGCGAAACATCGCATCGAGCGAGCACGTACTCGGATGGAAGCCGGTCTTGTCGATCAGGATGATC
TGGACGAAGAGCATCAGGGGCTCGCGCCAGCCGAACTGTTCGCCAGGCTCAAGGCGCGCATGCCCGACGG
CGAGGATCTCGTCGTGACCCATGGCGATGCCTGCTTGCCGAATATCATGGTGGAAAATGGCCGCTTTTCT
GGATTCATCGACTGTGGCCGGCTGGGTGTGGCGGACCGCTATCAGGACATAGCGTTGGCTACCCGTGATA
TTGCTGAAGAGCTTGGCGGCGAATGGGCTGACCGCTTCCTCGTGCTTTACGGTATCGCCGCTCCCGATTC
GCAGCGCATCGCCTTCTATCGCCTTCTTGACGAGTTCTTCTGAGCGGGACTCTGGGGTTCGAAATGACCG
ACCAAGCGACGCCCAACCTGCCATCACGAGATTTCGATTCCACCGCCGCCTTCTATGAAAGGTTGGGCTT
CGGAATCGTTTTCCGGGACGCCGGCTGGATGATCCTCCAGCGCGGGGATCTCATGCTGGAGTTCTTCGCC
CACCCCAACTTGTTTATTGCAGCTTATAATGGTTACAAATAAAGCAATAGCATCACAAATTTCACAAATA
AAGCATTTTTTTCACTGCATTCTAGTTGTGGTTTGTCCAAACTCATCAATGTATCTTATCATGTCTGTAT
ACCGTCGACCTCTAGCTAGAGCTTGGCGTAATCATGGTCATAGCTGTTTCCTGTGTGAAATTGTTATCCG
CTCACAATTCCACACAACATACGAGCCGGAAGCATAAAGTGTAAAGCCTGGGGTGCCTAATGAGTGAGCT
AACTCACATTAATTGCGTTGCGCTCACTGCCCGCTTTCCAGTCGGGAAACCTGTCGTGCCAGCTGCATTA
ATGAATCGGCCAACGCGCGGGGAGAGGCGGTTTGCGTATTGGGCGCTCTTCCGCTTCCTCGCTCACTGAC
TCGCTGCGCTCGGTCGTTCGGCTGCGGCGAGCGGTATCAGCTCACTCAAAGGCGGTAATACGGTTATCCA
CAGAATCAGGGGATAACGCAGGAAAGAACATGTGAGCAAAAGGCCAGCAAAAGGCCAGGAACCGTAAAAA
GGCCGCGTTGCTGGCGTTTTTCCATAGGCTCCGCCCCCCTGACGAGCATCACAAAAATCGACGCTCAAGT
CAGAGGTGGCGAAACCCGACAGGACTATAAAGATACCAGGCGTTTCCCCCTGGAAGCTCCCTCGTGCGCT
CTCCTGTTCCGACCCTGCCGCTTACCGGATACCTGTCCGCCTTTCTCCCTTCGGGAAGCGTGGCGCTTTC
TCATAGCTCACGCTGTAGGTATCTCAGTTCGGTGTAGGTCGTTCGCTCCAAGCTGGGCTGTGTGCACGAA
CCCCCCGTTCAGCCCGACCGCTGCGCCTTATCCGGTAACTATCGTCTTGAGTCCAACCCGGTAAGACACG
ACTTATCGCCACTGGCAGCAGCCACTGGTAACAGGATTAGCAGAGCGAGGTATGTAGGCGGTGCTACAGA
GTTCTTGAAGTGGTGGCCTAACTACGGCTACACTAGAAGAACAGTATTTGGTATCTGCGCTCTGCTGAAG
CCAGTTACCTTCGGAAAAAGAGTTGGTAGCTCTTGATCCGGCAAACAAACCACCGCTGGTAGCGGTGGTT
TTTTTGTTTGCAAGCAGCAGATTACGCGCAGAAAAAAAGGATCTCAAGAAGATCCTTTGATCTTTTCTAC
GGGGTCTGACGCTCAGTGGAACGAAAACTCACGTTAAGGGATTTTGGTCATGAGATTATCAAAAAGGATC
TTCACCTAGATCCTTTTAAATTAAAAATGAAGTTTTAAATCAATCTAAAGTATATATGAGTAAACTTGGT
CTGACAGTTACCAATGCTTAATCAGTGAGGCACCTATCTCAGCGATCTGTCTATTTCGTTCATCCATAGT
TGCCTGACTCCCCGTCGTGTAGATAACTACGATACGGGAGGGCTTACCATCTGGCCCCAGTGCTGCAATG
ATACCGCGAGACCCACGCTCACCGGCTCCAGATTTATCAGCAATAAACCAGCCAGCCGGAAGGGCCGAGC
GCAGAAGTGGTCCTGCAACTTTATCCGCCTCCATCCAGTCTATTAATTGTTGCCGGGAAGCTAGAGTAAG
TAGTTCGCCAGTTAATAGTTTGCGCAACGTTGTTGCCATTGCTACAGGCATCGTGGTGTCACGCTCGTCG
TTTGGTATGGCTTCATTCAGCTCCGGTTCCCAACGATCAAGGCGAGTTACATGATCCCCCATGTTGTGCA
AAAAAGCGGTTAGCTCCTTCGGTCCTCCGATCGTTGTCAGAAGTAAGTTGGCCGCAGTGTTATCACTCAT
GGTTATGGCAGCACTGCATAATTCTCTTACTGTCATGCCATCCGTAAGATGCTTTTCTGTGACTGGTGAG
TACTCAACCAAGTCATTCTGAGAATAGTGTATGCGGCGACCGAGTTGCTCTTGCCCGGCGTCAATACGGG
ATAATACCGCGCCACATAGCAGAACTTTAAAAGTGCTCATCATTGGAAAACGTTCTTCGGGGCGAAAACT
CTCAAGGATCTTACCGCTGTTGAGATCCAGTTCGATGTAACCCACTCGTGCACCCAACTGATCTTCAGCA
TCTTTTACTTTCACCAGCGTTTCTGGGTGAGCAAAAACAGGAAGGCAAAATGCC
